Addgene plasmid #215709: Cytoplasmic cpGFP
Purpose: Expresses cpGFP in the cytoplasm
Depositing lab: Katharine Diehl. Depositing organization: University of Utah. Publication: A genetically encoded fluorescent biosensor for visualization of acetyl-CoA in live cells. Smith JJ, Valentino TR, Ablicki AH, Banerjee R, Colligan AR, Eckert DM, Desjardins GA, Diehl KL. Cell Chem Biol. 2025 Jan 21:S2451-9456(25)00002-9. doi: 10.1016/j.chembiol.2025.01.002. PubMed 39874963.
Backbone
  Vector backbone: pLJM1
  Backbone size w/o insert (bp): 7300
  Total vector size (bp): 8200
  Vector type: Mammalian Expression, Lentiviral
  Selectable markers: Puromycin
Growth in bacteria
  Bacterial resistance: Ampicillin, 100 μg/mL
  Growth temperature: 37°C
  Growth strain: NEB Stable
  Copy number: High Copy
Gene/Insert
  Gene/Insert name: cpGFP (alt name: circularly permuted green fluorescent protein)
  Species: A. victoria
  Insert size (bp): 885
  Mutation: circularly permuted GFP
  Promoter: CMV
  Tag / fusion protein: cytoplasmic localization sequence (N terminal on insert); FLAG (N terminal on insert); HA (N terminal on insert)
  Cloning method: Gibson Cloning
  Sequencing primers: 5′ CMV forward
Resource information
  A portion of this plasmid was derived from a plasmid made by: The cpGFP gene was cloned from Addgene plasmid #64854 (Jin Zhang).
Terms and licenses: Academic/Nonprofit Terms; Industry Terms: Not Available to Industry
Depositor comments: Please visit https://doi.org/10.1101/2023.12.31.573774 for bioRxiv preprint.
How to cite: Cytoplasmic cpGFP was a gift from Katharine Diehl (Addgene plasmid # 215709 ; http://n2t.net/addgene:215709 ; RRID:Addgene_215709)
