[The description below was written by a language model from this plasmid's Addgene catalogue record and pLannotate feature annotations shown in this document.]
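Description:
Cytoplasmic cpGFP is a third-generation-style, self-inactivating HIV-1 lentiviral expression plasmid built on the pLJM1 backbone (about 8.2 kb in total) for transient or stable expression of circularly permuted GFP in mammalian cells. It is propagated in E. coli through a high-copy ColE1/pUC origin with ampicillin selection. An f1 origin and remnants of a lacZα/lac promoter cassette with flanking T3 and T7 promoters are carried over from the parent backbone. The viral portion comprises an RSV promoter driving a truncated 5' LTR, the Ψ packaging signal with a gag fragment, the RRE for Rev-dependent export of the genomic RNA, a cPPT/CTS element, and a ΔU3 3' LTR followed by an SV40 polyadenylation signal. As a transfer vector it supplies only the packageable genome, so the viral structural and regulatory proteins must be provided in trans.

The payload is an 885 bp insert under the CMV enhancer/promoter, encoding cpGFP derived from Aequorea victoria GFP, which the annotation detects as a cEGFP coding sequence. According to the catalogue entry, its N terminus carries a cytoplasmic localization sequence plus FLAG and HA epitopes. The feature table picks up the FLAG and HA tags and an attB1 remnant upstream of the fluorescent protein, but does not annotate the localization signal itself. Downstream, a human PGK promoter drives puromycin N-acetyltransferase, allowing selection of transduced or transfected cells. The construct was deposited alongside work describing a genetically encoded fluorescent acetyl-CoA biosensor. The record states only that it expresses cpGFP in the cytoplasm and does not define a specific experimental role.
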