Features (pLannotate 1.2.2; 32 found; start..end, strand, type, name):
    155..289     +  enhancer       CMV enhancer (fragment): human cytomegalovirus immediate early enhancer; contains an 18-bp deletion relative to the standard CMV enhancer
    290..493     +  promoter       CMV promoter: human cytomegalovirus (CMV) immediate early promoter
    586..606     +  CDS            FLAG (fragment): FLAG® epitope tag, followed by an enterokinase cleavage site
    619..645     +  CDS            3xHA (fragment): three tandem HA epitope tags
    661..685     +  protein_bind   attB1: mutant version of attB; recombination site for the Gateway® BP reaction BP Clonase™
    700..1422    +  CDS            cEGFP: cEGFP is a basic (constitutively fluorescent) green fluorescent protein published in 2008, derived from Aequorea victoria.
   1426..1461    +  misc_feature   MCS (fragment): multiple cloning site
   1496..1613    +  misc_feature   cPPT/CTS: central polypurine tract and central termination sequence of HIV-1
   1662..2172    +  promoter       hPGK promoter: human phosphoglycerate kinase 1 promoter
   2194..2793    +  CDS            PuroR: puromycin N-acetyltransferase; pac from Streptomyces alboniger; confers resistance to puromycin
   2836..2919    +  CDS            nef (fragment): NEF_HV1Z2 - Experimental evidence at protein level: Swiss-Prot protein existence level 1. Extracellular Nef protein targets CD4(+) T-lymphocytes for apoptosis by interacting with CXCR4 surface receptors. From Human immunodeficiency virus type 1 group M subtype D (isolate Z2/CDC-Z34) (HIV-1).
   2921..3154    +  LTR            3' LTR (ΔU3): self-inactivating 3' long terminal repeat (LTR) from HIV-1
   3226..3347    +  polyA_signal   SV40 poly(A) signal: SV40 polyadenylation signal
   3387..3522    +  rep_origin     SV40 ori: SV40 origin of replication
   3543..3561    -  promoter       T7 promoter: promoter for bacteriophage T7 RNA polymerase
   3569..3724    +  CDS            lacZα (fragment): LacZα fragment of β-galactosidase; lacZ fragment
   3729..4157    +  rep_origin     f1 ori (sequence partly withheld): f1 bacteriophage origin of replication; arrow indicates direction of (+) strand synthesis
   4210..4314    +  promoter       AmpR promoter: bla
   4315..5175    +  CDS            AmpR: β-lactamase; bla; confers resistance to ampicillin, carbenicillin, and related antibiotics
   5346..5934    +  rep_origin     ori: high-copy-number ColE1/pMB1/pBR322/pUC origin of replication
   6117..6209    +  CDS            lacI (fragment): lac repressor; lacI; The lac repressor binds to the lac operator to inhibit transcription in E. coli. This inhibition can be relieved by adding lactose or isopropyl-β-D-thiogalactopyranoside (IPTG).
   6222..6243    +  protein_bind   CAP binding site: CAP binding activates transcription in the presence of cAMP. E. coli catabolite activator protein
   6258..6288    +  promoter       lac promoter: promoter for the E. coli lac operon
   6296..6312    +  protein_bind   lac operator: The lac repressor binds to the lac operator to inhibit transcription in E. coli. This inhibition can be relieved by adding lactose or isopropyl-β-D-thiogalactopyranoside (IPTG). lac repressor encoded by lacI
   6357..6375    +  promoter       T3 promoter: promoter for bacteriophage T3 RNA polymerase
   6403..6629    +  promoter       RSV promoter: Rous sarcoma virus enhancer/promoter
   6630..6810    +  LTR            5' LTR (truncated): truncated 5' long terminal repeat (LTR) from HIV-1
   6857..6982    +  misc_feature   HIV-1 Ψ: packaging signal of human immunodeficiency virus type 1
   6966..7329    +  CDS            HIV-1 gag (fragment): gag protein from human immunodeficiency virus 1; gag
   7475..7708    +  misc_feature   RRE: The Rev response element (RRE) of HIV-1 allows for Rev-dependent mRNA export from the nucleus to the cytoplasm.
   8085..8185    +  CDS            Rev (fragment): human immunodeficiency virus 1 (HIV-1) Rev protein; rev; enhances nuclear export of unspliced and incompletely spliced viral mRNAs
   8235..164     +  promoter       U6 promoter (fragment) (across the origin): RNA polymerase III promoter for human U6 snRNA
>Addgene plasmid #215709 | Cytoplasmic cpGFP | addgene full sequence | sequence record 425048 | Addgene NGS Result
TCCTTCATATTTGCATATACGATACAAGGCTGTTAGAGAGATAATTGGAATTAATTTGACTGTAAACACA
AAGATATTAGTACAAAATACGTGACGTAGAAAGTAATAATTTCTTGGGTAGTTTGCAGTTTTAAAATTAT
GTTTTAAAATGGACTATCATATGCCAAGTACGCCCCCTATTGACGTCAATGACGGTAAATGGCCCGCCTG
GCATTATGCCCAGTACATGACCTTATGGGACTTTCCTACTTGGCAGTACATCTACGTATTAGTCATCGCT
ATTACCATGGTGATGCGGTTTTGGCAGTACATCAATGGGCGTGGATAGCGGTTTGACTCACGGGGATTTC
CAAGTCTCCACCCCATTGACGTCAATGGGAGTTTGTTTTGGCACCAAAATCAACGGGACTTTCCAAAATG
TCGTAACAACTCCGCCCCATTGACGCAAATGGGCGGTAGGCGTGTACGGTGGGAGGTCTATATAAGCAGA
GCTGGTTTAGTGAACCGTCAGATCCGCTAGCGCTACCGGTCGCCACCATGGTGACCGGTCTGCAGAAAAA
GCTGGAAGAGCTGGAACTGGACGACTACAAGGATGACGATGACAAGCTCGATGGAGGATACCCATACGAT
GTTCCAGATTACGCTGCTCGAGGTTATCAAACAAGTTTGTACAAAAAAGCAGGCTCCACCATGGGGCATA
ACGTCTATATCAAGGCCGACAAGCAGAAGAACGGCATCAAGGCGAACTTCAAGATCCGCCACAACATCGA
GGACGGCGGCGTGCAGCTCGCCTACCACTACCAGCAGAACACCCCCATCGGCGACGGCCCCGTGCTGCTG
CCCGACAACCACTACCTGAGCGTGCAGTCCAAACTTTCGAAAGACCCCAACGAGAAGCGCGATCACATGG
TCCTGCTGGAGTTCGTGACCGCCGCCGGGATCACTCTCGGCATGGACGAGCTGTACAAGGGCGGTACCGG
AGGGAGCATGGTGAGCAAGGGCGAGGAGCTGTTCACCGGGGTGGTGCCCATCCTGGTCGAGCTGGACGGC
GACGTAAACGGCCACAAGTTCAGCGTGTCCGGCGAGGGTGAGGGCGATGCCACCTACGGCAAGCTGACCC
TGAAGTTCATCTGCACCACCGGCAAGCTGCCCGTGCCCTGGCCCACCCTCGTGACCACCCTGACCTACGG
CGTGCAGTGCTTCAGCCGCTACCCCGACCACATGAAGCAGCACGACTTCTTCAAGTCCGCCATGCCCGAA
GGCTACATCCAGGAGCGCACCATCTTCTTCAAGGACGACGGCAACTACAAGACCCGCGCCGAGGTGAAGT
TCGAGGGCGACACCCTGGTGAACCGCATCGAGCTGAAGGGCATCGACTTCAAGGAGGACGGCAACATCCT
GGGGCACAAGCTGGAGTACAACTAATCCGGACTCAGATCTCGAGCTCAAGCTTCGAATTCTCGACCTCGA
GACAAATGGCAGTATTCATCCACAATTTTAAAAGAAAAGGGGGGATTGGGGGGTACAGTGCAGGGGAAAG
AATAGTAGACATAATAGCAACAGACATACAAACTAAAGAATTACAAAAACAAATTACAAAAATTCAAAAT
TTTCGGGTTTATTACAGGGACAGCAGAGATCCACTTTGGCCGCGGCTCGAGGGGGTTGGGGTTGCGCCTT
TTCCAAGGCAGCCCTGGGTTTGCGCAGGGACGCGGCTGCTCTGGGCGTGGTTCCGGGAAACGCAGCGGCG
CCGACCCTGGGTCTCGCACATTCTTCACGTCCGTTCGCAGCGTCACCCGGATCTTCGCCGCTACCCTTGT
GGGCCCCCCGGCGACGCTTCCTGCTCCGCCCCTAAGTCGGGAAGGTTCCTTGCGGTTCGCGGCGTGCCGG
ACGTGACAAACGGAAGCCGCACGTCTCACTAGTACCCTCGCAGACGGACAGCGCCAGGGAGCAATGGCAG
CGCGCCGACCGCGATGGGCTGTGGCCAATAGCGGCTGCTCAGCAGGGCGCGCCGAGAGCAGCGGCCGGGA
AGGGGCGGTGCGGGAGGCGGGGTGTGGGGCGGTAGTGTGGGCCCTGTTCCTGCCCGCGCGGTGTTCCGCA
TTCTGCAAGCCTCCGGAGCGCACGTCGGCAGTCGGCTCCCTCGTTGACCGAATCACCGACCTCTCTCCCC
AGGGGGATCCACCGGAGCTTACCATGACCGAGTACAAGCCCACGGTGCGCCTCGCCACCCGCGACGACGT
CCCCAGGGCCGTACGCACCCTCGCCGCCGCGTTCGCCGACTACCCCGCCACGCGCCACACCGTCGATCCG
GACCGCCACATCGAGCGGGTCACCGAGCTGCAAGAACTCTTCCTCACGCGCGTCGGGCTCGACATCGGCA
AGGTGTGGGTCGCGGACGACGGCGCCGCGGTGGCGGTCTGGACCACGCCGGAGAGCGTCGAAGCGGGGGC
GGTGTTCGCCGAGATCGGCCCGCGCATGGCCGAGTTGAGCGGTTCCCGGCTGGCCGCGCAGCAACAGATG
GAAGGCCTCCTGGCGCCGCACCGGCCCAAGGAGCCCGCGTGGTTCCTGGCCACCGTCGGCGTCTCGCCCG
ACCACCAGGGCAAGGGTCTGGGCAGCGCCGTCGTGCTCCCCGGAGTGGAGGCGGCCGAGCGCGCCGGGGT
GCCCGCCTTCCTGGAGACCTCCGCGCCCCGCAACCTCCCCTTCTACGAGCGGCTCGGCTTCACCGTCACC
GCCGACGTCGAGGTGCCCGAAGGACCGCGCACCTGGTGCATGACCCGCAAGCCCGGTGCCTGACGCCCGC
CCCACGACCCGCAGCGCCCGACCGAAAGGAGCGCACGACCCCATGCATCGGTACCTTTAAGACCAATGAC
TTACAAGGCAGCTGTAGATCTTAGCCACTTTTTAAAAGAAAAGGGGGGACTGGAAGGGCTAATTCACTCC
CAACGAAGACAAGATCTGCTTTTTGCTTGTACTGGGTCTCTCTGGTTAGACCAGATCTGAGCCTGGGAGC
TCTCTGGCTAACTAGGGAACCCACTGCTTAAGCCTCAATAAAGCTTGCCTTGAGTGCTTCAAGTAGTGTG
TGCCCGTCTGTTGTGTGACTCTGGTAACTAGAGATCCCTCAGACCCTTTTAGTCAGTGTGGAAAATCTCT
AGCAGTAGTAGTTCATGTCATCTTATTATTCAGTATTTATAACTTGCAAAGAAATGAATATCAGAGAGTG
AGAGGAACTTGTTTATTGCAGCTTATAATGGTTACAAATAAAGCAATAGCATCACAAATTTCACAAATAA
AGCATTTTTTTCACTGCATTCTAGTTGTGGTTTGTCCAAACTCATCAATGTATCTTATCATGTCTGGCTC
TAGCTATCCCGCCCCTAACTCCGCCCATCCCGCCCCTAACTCCGCCCAGTTCCGCCCATTCTCCGCCCCA
TGGCTGACTAATTTTTTTTATTTATGCAGAGGCCGAGGCCGCCTCGGCCTCTGAGCTATTCCAGAAGTAG
TGAGGAGGCTTTTTTGGAGGCCTAGGGACGTACCCAATTCGCCCTATAGTGAGTCGTATTACGCGCGCTC
ACTGGCCGTCGTTTTACAACGTCGTGACTGGGAAAACCCTGGCGTTACCCAACTTAATCGCCTTGCAGCA
CATCCCCCTTTCGCCAGCTGGCGTAATAGCGAAGAGGCCCGCACCGATCGCCCTTCCCAACAGTTGCGCA
GCCTGAATGGCGAATGGG
[124 nt withheld, positions 3729-3852]
C
[91 nt withheld, positions 3854-3944]
A
[49 nt withheld, positions 3946-3994]
CCTTTGACGTTGGAGTCCACGTTCTTT
[37 nt withheld, positions 4022-4058]
ACCCTATCTCGGTCTATTCTTTTGATTTATAAGGGATTTTGCCGATTTCGGCCTATTGGTTAAAAAATGA
GCTGATTTAACAAAAATTTAACGCGAATTTTAACAAAATATTAACGCTTACAATTTAGGTGGCACTTTTC
GGGGAAATGTGCGCGGAACCCCTATTTGTTTATTTTTCTAAATACATTCAAATATGTATCCGCTCATGAG
ACAATAACCCTGATAAATGCTTCAATAATATTGAAAAAGGAAGAGTATGAGTATTCAACATTTCCGTGTC
GCCCTTATTCCCTTTTTTGCGGCATTTTGCCTTCCTGTTTTTGCTCACCCAGAAACGCTGGTGAAAGTAA
AAGATGCTGAAGATCAGTTGGGTGCACGAGTGGGTTACATCGAACTGGATCTCAACAGCGGTAAGATCCT
TGAGAGTTTTCGCCCCGAAGAACGTTTTCCAATGATGAGCACTTTTAAAGTTCTGCTATGTGGCGCGGTA
TTATCCCGTATTGACGCCGGGCAAGAGCAACTCGGTCGCCGCATACACTATTCTCAGAATGACTTGGTTG
AGTACTCACCAGTCACAGAAAAGCATCTTACGGATGGCATGACAGTAAGAGAATTATGCAGTGCTGCCAT
AACCATGAGTGATAACACTGCGGCCAACTTACTTCTGACAACGATCGGAGGACCGAAGGAGCTAACCGCT
TTTTTGCACAACATGGGGGATCATGTAACTCGCCTTGATCGTTGGGAACCGGAGCTGAATGAAGCCATAC
CAAACGACGAGCGTGACACCACGATGCCTGTAGCAATGGCAACAACGTTGCGCAAACTATTAACTGGCGA
ACTACTTACTCTAGCTTCCCGGCAACAATTAATAGACTGGATGGAGGCGGATAAAGTTGCAGGACCACTT
CTGCGCTCGGCCCTTCCGGCTGGCTGGTTTATTGCTGATAAATCTGGAGCCGGTGAGCGTGGGTCTCGCG
GTATCATTGCAGCACTGGGGCCAGATGGTAAGCCCTCCCGTATCGTAGTTATCTACACGACGGGGAGTCA
GGCAACTATGGATGAACGAAATAGACAGATCGCTGAGATAGGTGCCTCACTGATTAAGCATTGGTAACTG
TCAGACCAAGTTTACTCATATATACTTTAGATTGATTTAAAACTTCATTTTTAATTTAAAAGGATCTAGG
TGAAGATCCTTTTTGATAATCTCATGACCAAAATCCCTTAACGTGAGTTTTCGTTCCACTGAGCGTCAGA
CCCCGTAGAAAAGATCAAAGGATCTTCTTGAGATCCTTTTTTTCTGCGCGTAATCTGCTGCTTGCAAACA
AAAAAACCACCGCTACCAGCGGTGGTTTGTTTGCCGGATCAAGAGCTACCAACTCTTTTTCCGAAGGTAA
CTGGCTTCAGCAGAGCGCAGATACCAAATACTGTTCTTCTAGTGTAGCCGTAGTTAGGCCACCACTTCAA
GAACTCTGTAGCACCGCCTACATACCTCGCTCTGCTAATCCTGTTACCAGTGGCTGCTGCCAGTGGCGAT
AAGTCGTGTCTTACCGGGTTGGACTCAAGACGATAGTTACCGGATAAGGCGCAGCGGTCGGGCTGAACGG
GGGGTTCGTGCACACAGCCCAGCTTGGAGCGAACGACCTACACCGAACTGAGATACCTACAGCGTGAGCT
ATGAGAAAGCGCCACGCTTCCCGAAGGGAGAAAGGCGGACAGGTATCCGGTAAGCGGCAGGGTCGGAACA
GGAGAGCGCACGAGGGAGCTTCCAGGGGGAAACGCCTGGTATCTTTATAGTCCTGTCGGGTTTCGCCACC
TCTGACTTGAGCGTCGATTTTTGTGATGCTCGTCAGGGGGGCGGAGCCTATGGAAAAACGCCAGCAACGC
GGCCTTTTTACGGTTCCTGGCCTTTTGCTGGCCTTTTGCTCACATGTTCTTTCCTGCGTTATCCCCTGAT
TCTGTGGATAACCGTATTACCGCCTTTGAGTGAGCTGATACCGCTCGCCGCAGCCGAACGACCGAGCGCA
GCGAGTCAGTGAGCGAGGAAGCGGAAGAGCGCCCAATACGCAAACCGCCTCTCCCCGCGCGTTGGCCGAT
TCATTAATGCAGCTGGCACGACAGGTTTCCCGACTGGAAAGCGGGCAGTGAGCGCAACGCAATTAATGTG
AGTTAGCTCACTCATTAGGCACCCCAGGCTTTACACTTTATGCTTCCGGCTCGTATGTTGTGTGGAATTG
TGAGCGGATAACAATTTCACACAGGAAACAGCTATGACCATGATTACGCCAAGCGCGCAATTAACCCTCA
CTAAAGGGAACAAAAGCTGGAGCTGCAAGCTTAATGTAGTCTTATGCAATACTCTTGTAGTCTTGCAACA
TGGTAACGATGAGTTAGCAACATGCCTTACAAGGAGAGAAAAAGCACCGTGCATGCCGATTGGTGGAAGT
AAGGTGGTACGATCGTGCCTTATTAGGAAGGCAACAGACGGGTCTGACATGGATTGGACGAACCACTGAA
TTGCCGCATTGCAGAGATATTGTATTTAAGTGCCTAGCTCGATACATAAACGGGTCTCTCTGGTTAGACC
AGATCTGAGCCTGGGAGCTCTCTGGCTAACTAGGGAACCCACTGCTTAAGCCTCAATAAAGCTTGCCTTG
AGTGCTTCAAGTAGTGTGTGCCCGTCTGTTGTGTGACTCTGGTAACTAGAGATCCCTCAGACCCTTTTAG
TCAGTGTGGAAAATCTCTAGCAGTGGCGCCCGAACAGGGACTTGAAAGCGAAAGGGAAACCAGAGGAGCT
CTCTCGACGCAGGACTCGGCTTGCTGAAGCGCGCACGGCAAGAGGCGAGGGGCGGCGACTGGTGAGTACG
CCAAAAATTTTGACTAGCGGAGGCTAGAAGGAGAGAGATGGGTGCGAGAGCGTCAGTATTAAGCGGGGGA
GAATTAGATCGCGATGGGAAAAAATTCGGTTAAGGCCAGGGGGAAAGAAAAAATATAAATTAAAACATAT
AGTATGGGCAAGCAGGGAGCTAGAACGATTCGCAGTTAATCCTGGCCTGTTAGAAACATCAGAAGGCTGT
AGACAAATACTGGGACAGCTACAACCATCCCTTCAGACAGGATCAGAAGAACTTAGATCATTATATAATA
CAGTAGCAACCCTCTATTGTGTGCATCAAAGGATAGAGATAAAAGACACCAAGGAAGCTTTAGACAAGAT
AGAGGAAGAGCAAAACAAAAGTAAGACCACCGCACAGCAAGCGGCCGCTGATCTTCAGACCTGGAGGAGG
AGATATGAGGGACAATTGGAGAAGTGAATTATATAAATATAAAGTAGTAAAAATTGAACCATTAGGAGTA
GCACCCACCAAGGCAAAGAGAAGAGTGGTGCAGAGAGAAAAAAGAGCAGTGGGAATAGGAGCTTTGTTCC
TTGGGTTCTTGGGAGCAGCAGGAAGCACTATGGGCGCAGCGTCAATGACGCTGACGGTACAGGCCAGACA
ATTATTGTCTGGTATAGTGCAGCAGCAGAACAATTTGCTGAGGGCTATTGAGGCGCAACAGCATCTGTTG
CAACTCACAGTCTGGGGCATCAAGCAGCTCCAGGCAAGAATCCTGGCTGTGGAAAGATACCTAAAGGATC
AACAGCTCCTGGGGATTTGGGGTTGCTCTGGAAAACTCATTTGCACCACTGCTGTGCCTTGGAATGCTAG
TTGGAGTAATAAATCTCTGGAACAGATTTGGAATCACACGACCTGGATGGAGTGGGACAGAGAAATTAAC
AATTACACAAGCTTAATACACTCCTTAATTGAAGAATCGCAAAACCAGCAAGAAAAGAATGAACAAGAAT
TATTGGAATTAGATAAATGGGCAAGTTTGTGGAATTGGTTTAACATAACAAATTGGCTGTGGTATATAAA
ATTATTCATAATGATAGTAGGAGGCTTGGTAGGTTTAAGAATAGTTTTTGCTGTACTTTCTATAGTGAAT
AGAGTTAGGCAGGGATATTCACCATTATCGTTTCAGACCCACCTCCCAACCCCGAGGGGACCCGACAGGC
CCGAAGGAATAGAAGAAGAAGGTGGAGAGAGAGACAGAGACAGATCCATTCGATTAGTGAACGGATCTCG
ACGGTATCGATCACGAGACTAGCCTCGAGCGGCCGCCCCCTTCACCGAGGGCCTATTTCCCATGAT
